Addgene plasmid #134361: pcDNA3.1.Gα11-LgB97
Purpose: Nanoluc complementation assay. Expression of Gα11 protein fused with the LgBiT(LgB)of the nanoluciferase inserted between residues 97 and 98 of Gα11. Addition of the HA epitope at N terminus of Gα11.
Depositing lab: Julien Hanson. Depositing organization: Universite de Liege. Publication: A dynamic and screening-compatible nanoluciferase-based complementation assay enables profiling of individual GPCR-G protein interactions. Laschet C, Dupuis N, Hanson J. J Biol Chem. 2019 Mar 15;294(11):4079-4090. doi: 10.1074/jbc.RA118.006231. Epub 2018 Dec 28. PubMed 30593506.
Backbone
  Vector backbone: pcDNA3.1
  Backbone size w/o insert (bp): 5400
  Total vector size (bp): 6992
  Vector type: Mammalian Expression, Bacterial Expression
  Selectable markers: Neomycin (select with G418)
Growth in bacteria
  Bacterial resistance: Ampicillin, 100 μg/mL
  Growth temperature: 37°C
  Growth strain: DH5alpha
  Copy number: High Copy
Gene/Insert
  Gene/Insert name: Gα11-LgB97
  Species: H. sapiens (human)
  Insert size (bp): 1629
  GenBank ID: NM_002067.5
  Entrez Gene: GNA11 (a.k.a. FBH, FBH2, FHH2, GNA-11, HG1K, HHC2, HYPOC2)
  Promoter: T7
  Tag / fusion protein: HA (N terminal on insert)
  Cloning method: Restriction Enzyme; 5′ cloning site HindIII (not destroyed); 3′ cloning site XhoI (not destroyed)
  Sequencing primers: 5′ TAATACGACTCACTATAGGG; 3′ TTCCCAATCCTCCCCCTTG
Terms and licenses: Academic/Nonprofit Terms; Industry Terms: Not Available to Industry
How to cite: pcDNA3.1.Gα11-LgB97 was a gift from Julien Hanson (Addgene plasmid # 134361 ; http://n2t.net/addgene:134361 ; RRID:Addgene_134361)
