[The description below was written by a language model from this plasmid's Addgene catalogue record and pLannotate feature annotations shown in this document.]
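Description:
pcDNA3.1.Gα11-LgB97 is a mammalian expression plasmid of about 7 kb built on the pcDNA3.1 backbone. It is maintained in E. coli through a high-copy ColE1/pUC-type origin and an ampicillin resistance (β-lactamase) gene. An f1 origin is also present for single-stranded DNA production. For selection in mammalian cells it carries a neomycin phosphotransferase cassette driven by the SV40 enhancer/early promoter and terminated by an SV40 polyadenylation signal, which confers G418 resistance.

The insert, cloned between HindIII and XhoI, encodes human Gα11 (GNA11) with an HA epitope at its N terminus. The LgBiT fragment of NanoLuc luciferase is inserted internally between residues 97 and 98 of the G protein. The feature table reflects this layout: a short HA match is followed by two G-alpha-homologous segments flanking a partial Nluc coding region. The automated annotation labels these segments by similarity to a Dictyostelium Gα protein, but the catalogue identifies the gene as human. The catalogue lists T7 as the promoter, and a T7 promoter does sit just upstream of the coding sequence, where it can serve for in vitro transcription and as a sequencing primer site. The annotation also shows the CMV immediate-early enhancer and promoter upstream, which would drive expression in mammalian cells, and a bovine growth hormone polyadenylation signal downstream.

The construct is intended for NanoLuc complementation assays. LgBiT alone has little activity, but luminescence is restored when it is brought close to a partner carrying the complementary small NanoLuc fragment. According to the associated publication, this principle is used to profile interactions between individual GPCRs and G proteins in a dynamic, screening-compatible format.
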