Features (pLannotate 1.2.2; 23 found; start..end, strand, type, name):
     28..80      -  misc_feature   bom (fragment): basis of mobility region from pBR322
    235..614     +  enhancer       CMV enhancer: human cytomegalovirus immediate early enhancer
    615..818     +  promoter       CMV promoter: human cytomegalovirus (CMV) immediate early promoter
    814..847     +  LTR            5' LTR (truncated) (fragment): truncated 5' long terminal repeat (LTR) from HIV-1
    863..881     +  promoter       T7 promoter: promoter for bacteriophage T7 RNA polymerase
    923..949     +  CDS            3xHA (fragment): three tandem HA epitope tags
    965..1276    +  CDS            gpaE (fragment): GPA5_DICDI - Protein inferred from homology: Swiss-Prot protein existence level 3. Guanine nucleotide-binding proteins (G proteins) are involved as modulators or transducers in various transmembrane signaling systems. From Dictyostelium discoideum (Slime mold).
   1262..1732    +  CDS            Nluc (fragment): NanoLuc® luciferase human codon-optimized
   1862..2518    +  CDS            gpaE (fragment): GPA5_DICDI - Protein inferred from homology: Swiss-Prot protein existence level 3. Guanine nucleotide-binding proteins (G proteins) are involved as modulators or transducers in various transmembrane signaling systems. From Dictyostelium discoideum (Slime mold).
   2592..2816    +  polyA_signal   bGH poly(A) signal: bovine growth hormone polyadenylation signal
   2820..2841    +  promoter       SV40 promoter (fragment): SV40 enhancer and early promoter
   2862..3290    +  rep_origin     f1 ori (sequence partly withheld): f1 bacteriophage origin of replication; arrow indicates direction of (+) strand synthesis
   3304..3633    +  promoter       SV40 promoter: SV40 enhancer and early promoter
   3700..4491    +  CDS            neo: KKA2_KLEPN - Also known as kan, nptII. Experimental evidence at protein level: Swiss-Prot protein existence level 1. Resistance to kanamycin, neomycin, paromomycin, ribostamycin, butirosin and gentamicin B. From Klebsiella pneumoniae.
   4515..4673    +  CDS            ble (fragment): BLE_KLEPN - Experimental evidence at protein level: Swiss-Prot protein existence level 1. Binding protein with a strong affinity to the bleomycin family of antibiotics. Binds to CL990; an antimitotic-antibiotic compound. From Klebsiella pneumoniae.
   4668..4789    +  polyA_signal   SV40 poly(A) signal: SV40 polyadenylation signal
   4862..4878    -  protein_bind   lac operator: The lac repressor binds to the lac operator to inhibit transcription in E. coli. This inhibition can be relieved by adding lactose or isopropyl-β-D-thiogalactopyranoside (IPTG). lac repressor encoded by lacI
   4886..4916    -  promoter       lac promoter: promoter for the E. coli lac operon
   4931..4952    -  protein_bind   CAP binding site: CAP binding activates transcription in the presence of cAMP. E. coli catabolite activator protein
   4965..5057    -  CDS            lacI (fragment): lac repressor; lacI; The lac repressor binds to the lac operator to inhibit transcription in E. coli. This inhibition can be relieved by adding lactose or isopropyl-β-D-thiogalactopyranoside (IPTG).
   5240..5828    -  rep_origin     ori: high-copy-number ColE1/pMB1/pBR322/pUC origin of replication
   5999..6859    -  CDS            AmpR: β-lactamase; bla; confers resistance to ampicillin, carbenicillin, and related antibiotics
   6860..6964    -  promoter       AmpR promoter: bla
>Addgene plasmid #134361 | pcDNA3.1.Gα11-LgB97 | addgene full sequence | sequence record 306399 | Addgene NGS Result
GACGGATCGGGAGATCTCCCGATCCCCTATGGTGCACTCTCAGTACAATCTGCTCTGATGCCGCATAGTT
AAGCCAGTATCTGCTCCCTGCTTGTGTGTTGGAGGTCGCTGAGTAGTGCGCGAGCAAAATTTAAGCTACA
ACAAGGCAAGGCTTGACCGACAATTGCATGAAGAATCTGCTTAGGGTTAGGCGTTTTGCGCTGCTTCGCG
ATGTACGGGCCAGATATACGCGTTGACATTGATTATTGACTAGTTATTAATAGTAATCAATTACGGGGTC
ATTAGTTCATAGCCCATATATGGAGTTCCGCGTTACATAACTTACGGTAAATGGCCCGCCTGGCTGACCG
CCCAACGACCCCCGCCCATTGACGTCAATAATGACGTATGTTCCCATAGTAACGCCAATAGGGACTTTCC
ATTGACGTCAATGGGTGGAGTATTTACGGTAAACTGCCCACTTGGCAGTACATCAAGTGTATCATATGCC
AAGTACGCCCCCTATTGACGTCAATGACGGTAAATGGCCCGCCTGGCATTATGCCCAGTACATGACCTTA
TGGGACTTTCCTACTTGGCAGTACATCTACGTATTAGTCATCGCTATTACCATGGTGATGCGGTTTTGGC
AGTACATCAATGGGCGTGGATAGCGGTTTGACTCACGGGGATTTCCAAGTCTCCACCCCATTGACGTCAA
TGGGAGTTTGTTTTGGCACCAAAATCAACGGGACTTTCCAAAATGTCGTAACAACTCCGCCCCATTGACG
CAAATGGGCGGTAGGCGTGTACGGTGGGAGGTCTATATAAGCAGAGCTCTCTGGCTAACTAGAGAACCCA
CTGCTTACTGGCTTATCGAAATTAATACGACTCACTATAGGGAGACCCAAGCTGGCTAGCGTTTAAACTT
AAGCTTACCATGTACCCATACGATGTTCCAGATTACGCTACTCTGGAGTCCATGATGGCGTGTTGCCTGA
GCGATGAGGTGAAGGAGTCCAAGCGGATCAACGCCGAGATCGAGAAGCAGCTGCGGCGGGACAAGCGCGA
CGCCCGGCGCGAGCTCAAGCTGCTGCTGCTCGGCACGGGCGAGAGCGGGAAGAGCACGTTCATCAAGCAG
ATGCGCATCATCCACGGCGCCGGCTACTCGGAGGAGGACAAGCGCGGCTTCACCAAGCTCGTCTACCAGA
ACATCTTCACCGCCATGCAGGCCATGATCCGGGCCATGGAGACGCTCGATATCAGCGGAGGCGGAGGAAG
CGTCTTCACACTCGAAGATTTCGTTGGGGACTGGGAACAGACAGCCGCCTACAACCTGGACCAAGTCCTT
GAACAGGGAGGTGTGTCCAGTTTGCTGCAGAATCTCGCCGTGTCCGTAACTCCGATCCAAAGGATTGTCC
GGAGCGGTGAAAATGCCCTGAAGATCGACATCCATGTCATCATCCCGTATGAAGGTCTGAGCGCCGACCA
AATGGCCCAGATCGAAGAGGTGTTTAAGGTGGTGTACCCTGTGGATGATCATCACTTTAAGGTGATCCTG
CCCTATGGCACACTGGTAATCGACGGGGTTACGCCGAACATGCTGAACTATTTCGGACGGCCGTATGAAG
GCATCGCCGTGTTCGACGGCAAAAAGATCACTGTAACAGGGACCCTGTGGAACGGCAACAAAATTATCGA
CGAGCGCCTGATCACCCCCGACGGCTCCATGCTGTTCCGAGTAACCATCAACAGTAGCGGAGGCGGAGGA
AGCCCGCGGAAGATCCTCTACAAGTACGAGCAGAACAAGGCCAATGCGCTCCTGATCCGGGAGGTGGACG
TGGAGAAGGTGACCACCTTCGAGCATCAGTACGTCAGTGCCATCAAGACCCTGTGGGAGGACCCGGGCAT
CCAGGAATGCTACGACCGCAGGCGCGAGTACCAGCTCTCCGACTCTGCCAAGTACTACCTGACCGACGTT
GACCGCATCGCCACCTTGGGCTACCTGCCCACCCAGCAGGACGTGCTGCGGGTCCGCGTGCCCACCACCG
GCATCATCGAGTACCCTTTCGACCTGGAGAACATCATCTTCCGGATGGTGGATGTGGGGGGCCAGCGGTC
GGAGCGGAGGAAGTGGATCCACTGCTTTGAGAACGTGACATCCATCATGTTTCTCGTCGCCCTCAGCGAA
TACGACCAAGTCCTGGTGGAGTCGGACAACGAGAACCGGATGGAGGAGAGCAAAGCCCTGTTCCGGACTA
TCATCACCTACCCCTGGTTCCAGAACTCCTCCGTCATCCTCTTCCTCAACAAGAAGGACCTGCTGGAGGA
CAAGATCCTGTACTCGCACCTGGTGGACTACTTCCCCGAGTTCGATGGTCCCCAGCGGGACGCCCAGGCG
GCGCGGGAGTTCATCCTGAAGATGTTCGTGGACCTGAACCCCGACAGCGACAAGATCATCTACTCACACT
TCACGTGTGCCACCGACACGGAGAACATCCGCTTCGTGTTCGCGGCCGTGAAGGACACCATCCTGCAGCT
CAACCTCAAGGAGTACAACCTGGTCTGACTCGAGTCTAGAGGGCCCGTTTAAACCCGCTGATCAGCCTCG
ACTGTGCCTTCTAGTTGCCAGCCATCTGTTGTTTGCCCCTCCCCCGTGCCTTCCTTGACCCTGGAAGGTG
CCACTCCCACTGTCCTTTCCTAATAAAATGAGGAAATTGCATCGCATTGTCTGAGTAGGTGTCATTCTAT
TCTGGGGGGTGGGGTGGGGCAGGACAGCAAGGGGGAGGATTGGGAAGACAATAGCAGGCATGCTGGGGAT
GCGGTGGGCTCTATGGCTTCTGAGGCGGAAAGAACCAGCTGGGGCTCTAGGGGGTATCCCC
[124 nt withheld, positions 2862-2985]
C
[91 nt withheld, positions 2987-3077]
A
[49 nt withheld, positions 3079-3127]
CCTTTGACGTTGGAGTCCACGTTCTTT
[37 nt withheld, positions 3155-3191]
ACCCTATCTCGGTCTATTCTTTTGATTTATAAGGGATTTTGCCGATTTCGGCCTATTGGTTAAAAAATGA
GCTGATTTAACAAAAATTTAACGCGAATTAATTCTGTGGAATGTGTGTCAGTTAGGGTGTGGAAAGTCCC
CAGGCTCCCCAGCAGGCAGAAGTATGCAAAGCATGCATCTCAATTAGTCAGCAACCAGGTGTGGAAAGTC
CCCAGGCTCCCCAGCAGGCAGAAGTATGCAAAGCATGCATCTCAATTAGTCAGCAACCATAGTCCCGCCC
CTAACTCCGCCCATCCCGCCCCTAACTCCGCCCAGTTCCGCCCATTCTCCGCCCCATGGCTGACTAATTT
TTTTTATTTATGCAGAGGCCGAGGCCGCCTCTGCCTCTGAGCTATTCCAGAAGTAGTGAGGAGGCTTTTT
TGGAGGCCTAGGCTTTTGCAAAAAGCTCCCGGGAGCTTGTATATCCATTTTCGGATCTGATCAAGAGACA
GGATGAGGATCGTTTCGCATGATTGAACAAGATGGATTGCACGCAGGTTCTCCGGCCGCTTGGGTGGAGA
GGCTATTCGGCTATGACTGGGCACAACAGACAATCGGCTGCTCTGATGCCGCCGTGTTCCGGCTGTCAGC
GCAGGGGCGCCCGGTTCTTTTTGTCAAGACCGACCTGTCCGGTGCCCTGAATGAACTGCAGGACGAGGCA
GCGCGGCTATCGTGGCTGGCCACGACGGGCGTTCCTTGCGCAGCTGTGCTCGACGTTGTCACTGAAGCGG
GAAGGGACTGGCTGCTATTGGGCGAAGTGCCGGGGCAGGATCTCCTGTCATCTCACCTTGCTCCTGCCGA
GAAAGTATCCATCATGGCTGATGCAATGCGGCGGCTGCATACGCTTGATCCGGCTACCTGCCCATTCGAC
CACCAAGCGAAACATCGCATCGAGCGAGCACGTACTCGGATGGAAGCCGGTCTTGTCGATCAGGATGATC
TGGACGAAGAGCATCAGGGGCTCGCGCCAGCCGAACTGTTCGCCAGGCTCAAGGCGCGCATGCCCGACGG
CGAGGATCTCGTCGTGACCCATGGCGATGCCTGCTTGCCGAATATCATGGTGGAAAATGGCCGCTTTTCT
GGATTCATCGACTGTGGCCGGCTGGGTGTGGCGGACCGCTATCAGGACATAGCGTTGGCTACCCGTGATA
TTGCTGAAGAGCTTGGCGGCGAATGGGCTGACCGCTTCCTCGTGCTTTACGGTATCGCCGCTCCCGATTC
GCAGCGCATCGCCTTCTATCGCCTTCTTGACGAGTTCTTCTGAGCGGGACTCTGGGGTTCGAAATGACCG
ACCAAGCGACGCCCAACCTGCCATCACGAGATTTCGATTCCACCGCCGCCTTCTATGAAAGGTTGGGCTT
CGGAATCGTTTTCCGGGACGCCGGCTGGATGATCCTCCAGCGCGGGGATCTCATGCTGGAGTTCTTCGCC
CACCCCAACTTGTTTATTGCAGCTTATAATGGTTACAAATAAAGCAATAGCATCACAAATTTCACAAATA
AAGCATTTTTTTCACTGCATTCTAGTTGTGGTTTGTCCAAACTCATCAATGTATCTTATCATGTCTGTAT
ACCGTCGACCTCTAGCTAGAGCTTGGCGTAATCATGGTCATAGCTGTTTCCTGTGTGAAATTGTTATCCG
CTCACAATTCCACACAACATACGAGCCGGAAGCATAAAGTGTAAAGCCTGGGGTGCCTAATGAGTGAGCT
AACTCACATTAATTGCGTTGCGCTCACTGCCCGCTTTCCAGTCGGGAAACCTGTCGTGCCAGCTGCATTA
ATGAATCGGCCAACGCGCGGGGAGAGGCGGTTTGCGTATTGGGCGCTCTTCCGCTTCCTCGCTCACTGAC
TCGCTGCGCTCGGTCGTTCGGCTGCGGCGAGCGGTATCAGCTCACTCAAAGGCGGTAATACGGTTATCCA
CAGAATCAGGGGATAACGCAGGAAAGAACATGTGAGCAAAAGGCCAGCAAAAGGCCAGGAACCGTAAAAA
GGCCGCGTTGCTGGCGTTTTTCCATAGGCTCCGCCCCCCTGACGAGCATCACAAAAATCGACGCTCAAGT
CAGAGGTGGCGAAACCCGACAGGACTATAAAGATACCAGGCGTTTCCCCCTGGAAGCTCCCTCGTGCGCT
CTCCTGTTCCGACCCTGCCGCTTACCGGATACCTGTCCGCCTTTCTCCCTTCGGGAAGCGTGGCGCTTTC
TCATAGCTCACGCTGTAGGTATCTCAGTTCGGTGTAGGTCGTTCGCTCCAAGCTGGGCTGTGTGCACGAA
CCCCCCGTTCAGCCCGACCGCTGCGCCTTATCCGGTAACTATCGTCTTGAGTCCAACCCGGTAAGACACG
ACTTATCGCCACTGGCAGCAGCCACTGGTAACAGGATTAGCAGAGCGAGGTATGTAGGCGGTGCTACAGA
GTTCTTGAAGTGGTGGCCTAACTACGGCTACACTAGAAGAACAGTATTTGGTATCTGCGCTCTGCTGAAG
CCAGTTACCTTCGGAAAAAGAGTTGGTAGCTCTTGATCCGGCAAACAAACCACCGCTGGTAGCGGTGGTT
TTTTTGTTTGCAAGCAGCAGATTACGCGCAGAAAAAAAGGATCTCAAGAAGATCCTTTGATCTTTTCTAC
GGGGTCTGACGCTCAGTGGAACGAAAACTCACGTTAAGGGATTTTGGTCATGAGATTATCAAAAAGGATC
TTCACCTAGATCCTTTTAAATTAAAAATGAAGTTTTAAATCAATCTAAAGTATATATGAGTAAACTTGGT
CTGACAGTTACCAATGCTTAATCAGTGAGGCACCTATCTCAGCGATCTGTCTATTTCGTTCATCCATAGT
TGCCTGACTCCCCGTCGTGTAGATAACTACGATACGGGAGGGCTTACCATCTGGCCCCAGTGCTGCAATG
ATACCGCGAGACCCACGCTCACCGGCTCCAGATTTATCAGCAATAAACCAGCCAGCCGGAAGGGCCGAGC
GCAGAAGTGGTCCTGCAACTTTATCCGCCTCCATCCAGTCTATTAATTGTTGCCGGGAAGCTAGAGTAAG
TAGTTCGCCAGTTAATAGTTTGCGCAACGTTGTTGCCATTGCTACAGGCATCGTGGTGTCACGCTCGTCG
TTTGGTATGGCTTCATTCAGCTCCGGTTCCCAACGATCAAGGCGAGTTACATGATCCCCCATGTTGTGCA
AAAAAGCGGTTAGCTCCTTCGGTCCTCCGATCGTTGTCAGAAGTAAGTTGGCCGCAGTGTTATCACTCAT
GGTTATGGCAGCACTGCATAATTCTCTTACTGTCATGCCATCCGTAAGATGCTTTTCTGTGACTGGTGAG
TACTCAACCAAGTCATTCTGAGAATAGTGTATGCGGCGACCGAGTTGCTCTTGCCCGGCGTCAATACGGG
ATAATACCGCGCCACATAGCAGAACTTTAAAAGTGCTCATCATTGGAAAACGTTCTTCGGGGCGAAAACT
CTCAAGGATCTTACCGCTGTTGAGATCCAGTTCGATGTAACCCACTCGTGCACCCAACTGATCTTCAGCA
TCTTTTACTTTCACCAGCGTTTCTGGGTGAGCAAAAACAGGAAGGCAAAATGCCGCAAAAAAGGGAATAA
GGGCGACACGGAAATGTTGAATACTCATACTCTTCCTTTTTCAATATTATTGAAGCATTTATCAGGGTTA
TTGTCTCATGAGCGGATACATATTTGAATGTATTTAGAAAAATAAACAAATAGGGGTTCCGCGCACATTT
CCCCGAAAAGTGCCACCTGACGTC
